Addgene plasmid #99650: pK RagA(T21N)-RagC
Purpose: Bacterial expression of RagA(T21N)-RagC
Depositing lab: David Sabatini & Kuang Shen. Depositing organization: Whitehead Institute for Biomedical Research. Publication: Intersubunit Crosstalk in the Rag GTPase Heterodimer Enables mTORC1 to Respond Rapidly to Amino Acid Availability. Shen K, Choe A, Sabatini DM. Mol Cell. 2017 Oct 17. pii: S1097-2765(17)30704-9. doi: 10.1016/j.molcel.2017.09.026. PubMed 29056322.
Backbone
  Vector backbone: pCOLADuet
  Vector type: Bacterial Expression
Growth in bacteria
  Bacterial resistance: Kanamycin, 50 μg/mL
  Growth temperature: 37°C
  Growth strain: DH5alpha
  Copy number: Unknown
Gene/Insert 1
  Gene/Insert name: RagA
  Species: H. sapiens (human)
  Mutation: T21N
  Entrez Gene: RRAGA (a.k.a. FIP-1, FIP1, RAGA)
  Tag / fusion protein: His tag (N terminal on backbone); Poly Arg (N terminal on backbone); SUMO (N terminal on backbone)
Gene/Insert 2
  Gene/Insert name: RagC
  Species: H. sapiens (human)
  Entrez Gene: RRAGC (a.k.a. GTR2, RAGC, TIB929)
Terms and licenses: Academic/Nonprofit Terms; Industry Terms: Not Available to Industry
How to cite: pK RagA(T21N)-RagC was a gift from David Sabatini & Kuang Shen (Addgene plasmid # 99650 ; http://n2t.net/addgene:99650 ; RRID:Addgene_99650)
