[The description below was written by a language model from this plasmid's Addgene catalogue record and pLannotate feature annotations shown in this document.]
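Description:
pK RagA(T21N)-RagC is a bacterial co-expression plasmid that produces the two subunits of the human Rag GTPase heterodimer, RagA (RRAGA, carrying the T21N substitution) and RagC (RRAGC), from a single vector in E. coli. The catalogue lists the backbone as pCOLADuet. The annotated 7,951 nt sequence, however, shows a ColE1/pMB1-type origin with bom and rop, an f1 origin and fragments of a tetracycline resistance gene, an arrangement more typical of a pET-style backbone than the ColA replicon expected of pCOLADuet. The record does not resolve this difference. Selection is by kanamycin through an aph(3')-Ia gene, and a lacI cassette supplies the lac repressor.

The payload follows the Duet design of two tandem T7 promoter/lac operator units sharing one downstream T7 terminator, so expression depends on T7 RNA polymerase and is inducible with IPTG. The first unit has a T7 gene 10 ribosome binding site followed by an 8xHis tag and a yeast SMT3-derived SUMO domain fused to the N terminus of RagA. The catalogue also lists a poly-Arg tag here, which is not separately annotated, and a very short hit labelled as a GST fragment lies in the linker. The His tag allows affinity purification, and SUMO is a cleavable solubility tag. The second unit drives RagC, for which the catalogue lists no tag. Short His and other tag fragments annotated after the coding sequence appear to be backbone remnants, and the table does not show whether they are translated.

Co-expression allows the heterodimer to be purified through the tag on RagA. The associated study concerns intersubunit crosstalk in the Rag heterodimer and mTORC1 responses to amino acids, but the record does not state the functional effect of T21N.
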