Features (pLannotate 1.2.2; 25 found; start..end, strand, type, name):
      1..19      +  promoter       T7 promoter: promoter for bacteriophage T7 RNA polymerase
     20..44      +  protein_bind   lac operator: The lac repressor binds to the lac operator to inhibit transcription in E. coli. This inhibition can be relieved by adding lactose or isopropyl-β-D-thiogalactopyranoside (IPTG). lac repressor encoded by lacI
     59..81      +  RBS            RBS: efficient ribosome binding site from bacteriophage T7 gene 10 (Olins and Rangwala, 1989)
    103..126     +  CDS            8xHis: 8xHis affinity tag
    160..450     +  CDS            SUMO: cleavable ubiquitin-like protein tag; S. cerevisiae SMT3 (truncated)
    457..481     +  CDS            GST (fragment): glutathione S-transferase from Schistosoma japonicum
    517..1455    +  CDS            RRAGA: RRAGA_HUMAN - Experimental evidence at protein level: Swiss-Prot protein existence level 1. (Microbial infection) May alternatively act as a cellular target for adenovirus E3-14.7K, an inhibitor of TNF-alpha functions, thereby affecting cell death. From Homo sapiens (Human).
   1524..1542    +  promoter       T7 promoter: promoter for bacteriophage T7 RNA polymerase
   1543..1567    +  protein_bind   lac operator: The lac repressor binds to the lac operator to inhibit transcription in E. coli. This inhibition can be relieved by adding lactose or isopropyl-β-D-thiogalactopyranoside (IPTG). lac repressor encoded by lacI
   1610..2806    +  CDS            RRAGC: RRAGC_HUMAN - Experimental evidence at protein level: Swiss-Prot protein existence level 1. Guanine nucleotide-binding protein that plays a crucial role in the cellular response to amino acid availability through regulation of the mTORC1 signaling cascade (PubMed:20381137, PubMed:27234373, PubMed:24095279). Forms heterodimeric Rag complexes with RRAGA or RRAGB and cycles between an inactive GTP-bound and an active GDP-bound form (PubMed:24095279). In its active form participates in the relocalization of mTORC1 to the lysosomes and its subsequent activation by the GTPase RHEB (PubMed:20381137,
   2816..2833    +  CDS            9xHis (fragment): 9xHis affinity tag
   2843..2892    +  CDS            SET1 (fragment): solubility-enhancement tag derived from T7 phage gene 10B
   2900..2947    +  terminator     T7 terminator: transcription terminator for bacteriophage T7 RNA polymerase
   2984..3412    +  rep_origin     f1 ori (sequence partly withheld): f1 bacteriophage origin of replication; arrow indicates direction of (+) strand synthesis
   3465..3522    +  promoter       AmpR promoter (fragment): bla
   3531..4346    -  CDS            KanR: aminoglycoside phosphotransferase; aph(3')-Ia; confers resistance to kanamycin in bacteria or G418 (Geneticin®) in eukaryotes
   4468..5056    +  rep_origin     ori: high-copy-number ColE1/pMB1/pBR322/pUC origin of replication
   5242..5381    -  misc_feature   bom: basis of mobility region from pBR322
   5483..5674    -  CDS            rop: Rop protein, which maintains plasmids at low copy number; rop
   5691..6071    +  CDS            YPB1_ECOLX: Protein predicted: Swiss-Prot protein existence level 4. From Escherichia coli.
   6143..6434    -  CDS            TcR (fragment): tetracycline efflux protein; tet; confers resistance to tetracycline
   6449..6470    -  protein_bind   CAP binding site: CAP binding activates transcription in the presence of cAMP. E. coli catabolite activator protein
   6483..7565    -  CDS            lacI: lac repressor; lacI; The lac repressor binds to the lac operator to inhibit transcription in E. coli. This inhibition can be relieved by adding lactose or isopropyl-β-D-thiogalactopyranoside (IPTG).
   7566..7643    -  promoter       lacI promoter: lacI
   7651..7930    -  CDS            TcR (fragment): tetracycline efflux protein; tet; confers resistance to tetracycline
>Addgene plasmid #99650 | pK RagA(T21N)-RagC | addgene full sequence | sequence record 194516 | Addgene NGS Result
TAATACGACTCACTATAGGGGAATTGTGAGCGGATAACAATTCCCCTCTAGAAATAATTTTGTTTAACTT
TAAGAAGGAGATATACCATGGGCAGCAGCCATCACCATCACCATCACCATCACCATCATAGCCGCCGCCG
TCGCCGCCGTCGCCCGCGGATGTCGGACTCAGAAGTCAATCAAGAAGCTAAGCCAGAGGTCAAGCCAGAA
GTCAAGCCTGAGACTCACATCAATTTAAAGGTGTCCGATGGATCTTCAGAGATCTTCTTCAAGATCAAAA
AGACCACTCCTTTAAGAAGGCTGATGGAAGCGTTCGCTAAAAGACAGGGTAAGGAAATGGACTCCTTAAG
ATTCTTGTACGACGGTATTAGAATTCAAGCTGATCAGACCCCTGAAGATTTGGACATGGAGGATAACGAT
ATTATTGAGGCTCACAGAGAACAGATTGGTCCGCGGGGTGGTGGCGACCATCCTCCAAAATCGGATCTGG
AAGTTCTGTTCCAGGGGCCCGGATCCATGCCGAACACCGCTATGAAAAAAAAAGTGCTGCTGATGGGTAA
ATCGGGCTCGGGTAAAAACTCAATGCGTAGTATTATCTTTGCGAACTATATTGCGCGTGATACCCGTCGC
CTGGGTGCAACGATCGACGTGGAACATAGCCACGTTCGCTTTCTGGGTAACCTGGTGCTGAATCTGTGGG
ATTGCGGCGGTCAGGACACCTTTATGGAAAATTATTTCACGTCGCAACGTGATAACATTTTTCGCAATGT
CGAAGTGCTGATCTACGTTTTCGATGTCGAATCCCGTGAACTGGAAAAAGACATGCATTATTACCAGTCC
TGCCTGGAAGCAATTCTGCAAAACTCACCGGATGCTAAAATCTTTTGTCTGGTCCACAAAATGGACCTGG
TGCAGGAAGATCAACGTGACCTGATTTTCAAAGAACGCGAAGAAGATCTGCGTCGCCTGTCGCGTCCGCT
GGAATGCGCGTGTTTTCGCACCAGCATCTGGGACGAAACGCTGTATAAAGCCTGGAGCTCTATTGTTTAC
CAGCTGATCCCGAATGTCCAGCAACTGGAAATGAACCTGCGTAATTTCGCACAGATTATCGAAGCTGATG
AAGTGCTGCTGTTTGAACGCGCAACCTTCCTGGTTATTTCCCATTATCAGTGCAAAGAACAACGTGATGT
GCACCGCTTCGAAAAAATCTCAAACATCATCAAACAGTTCAAACTGAGTTGTTCCAAACTGGCGGCCTCA
TTTCAGTCGATGGAAGTCCGCAACTCTAATTTTGCAGCTTTCATTGATATCTTCACCAGTAATACGTACG
TTATGGTGGTTATGAGCGACCCGTCTATTCCGAGTGCGGCCACCCTGATTAACATCCGTAATGCCCGCAA
ACATTTTGAAAAACTGGAACGTGTTGATGGCCCGAAACACAGCCTGCTGATGCGCTGAGCGGCCGCATAA
TGCTTAAGTCGAACAGAAAGTAATCGTATTGTACACGGCCGCATAATCGAAATTAATACGACTCACTATA
GGGGAATTGTGAGCGGATAACAATTCCCCATCTTAGTATATTAGTTAAGTATAAGAAGGAGATATACATA
TGTCACTGCAATACGGTGCTGAAGAAACGCCGCTGGCTGGTAGTTATGGTGCTGCTGATTCATTCCCGAA
AGATTTTGGTTATGGCGTTGAAGAAGAAGAAGAAGAAGCGGCGGCGGCGGGCGGCGGCGTGGGTGCAGGT
GCCGGTGGCGGTTGTGGCCCGGGCGGTGCCGATAGCTCTAAACCGCGTATTCTGCTGATGGGCCTGCGTC
GCAGTGGTAAAAGTTCCATCCAGAAAGTGGTTTTTCACAAAATGTCGCCGAACGAAACCCTGTTCCTGGA
AAGCACGAACAAAATCTACAAAGATGACATCAGCAACTCATCGTTTGTGAATTTCCAGATTTGGGATTTT
CCGGGTCAAATGGATTTCTTTGACCCGACCTTTGACTACGAAATGATCTTCCGTGGCACGGGTGCGCTGA
TTTATGTTATCGATGCCCAAGATGACTACATGGAAGCACTGACCCGCCTGCATATTACGGTGTCAAAAGC
GTATAAAGTTAACCCGGATATGAACTTCGAAGTTTTCATCCATAAAGTGGATGGCCTGTCGGATGACCAC
AAAATTGAAACCCAGCGTGATATCCATCAACGCGCAAACGATGACCTGGCAGACGCTGGTCTGGAAAAAC
TGCACCTGAGTTTTTATCTGACCAGCATTTACGATCATTCAATCTTTGAAGCGTTCAGCAAAGTCGTGCA
GAAACTGATTCCGCAACTGCCGACGCTGGAAAACCTGCTGAACATCTTCATCAGTAACTCCGGCATCGAA
AAAGCCTTTCTGTTCGATGTTGTCTCTAAAATCTACATCGCAACCGATAGCTCTCCGGTGGACATGCAGA
GTTACGAACTGTGCTGTGATATGATTGACGTGGTTATCGATGTTTCCTGCATTTATGGTCTGAAAGAAGA
TGGCTCAGGTTCGGCTTACGACAAAGAATCAATGGCGATTATCAAACTGAACAATACCACGGTCCTGTAT
CTGAAAGAAGTGACCAAATTTCTGGCTCTGGTGTGCATTCTGCGTGAAGAATCTTTCGAACGCAAAGGCC
TGATCGATTACAACTTCCATTGTTTCCGTAAAGCCATCCACGAAGTTTTTGAAGTCGGCGTGACGAGCCA
TCGCTCTTGCGGTCACCAAACGAGCGCAAGCAGCCTGAAAGCCCTGACCCACAATGGCACCCCGCGTAAT
GCAATCTGACTCGAGCACCACCACCACCACCACTGAGATCCGGCTGCTAACAAAGCCCGAAAGGAAGCTG
AGTTGGCTGCTGCCACCGCTGAGCAATAACTAGCATAACCCCTTGGGGCCTCTAAACGGGTCTTGAGGGG
TTTTTTGCTGAAAGGAGGAACTATATCCGGATTGGCGAATGGG
[124 nt withheld, positions 2984-3107]
C
[91 nt withheld, positions 3109-3199]
A
[49 nt withheld, positions 3201-3249]
CCTTTGACGTTGGAGTCCACGTTCTTT
[37 nt withheld, positions 3277-3313]
ACCCTATCTCGGTCTATTCTTTTGATTTATAAGGGATTTTGCCGATTTCGGCCTATTGGTTAAAAAATGA
GCTGATTTAACAAAAATTTAACGCGAATTTTAACAAAATATTAACGCTTACAATTTAGGTGGCACTTTTC
GGGGAAATGTGCGCGGAACCCCTATTTGTTTATTTTTCTAAATACATTCAAATATGTATCCGCTCATGAA
TTAATTCTTAGAAAAACTCATCGAGCATCAAATGAAACTGCAATTTATTCATATCAGGATTATCAATACC
ATATTTTTGAAAAAGCCGTTTCTGTAATGAAGGAGAAAACTCACCGAGGCAGTTCCATAGGATGGCAAGA
TCCTGGTATCGGTCTGCGATTCCGACTCGTCCAACATCAATACAACCTATTAATTTCCCCTCGTCAAAAA
TAAGGTTATCAAGTGAGAAATCACCATGAGTGACGACTGAATCCGGTGAGAATGGCAAAAGTTTATGCAT
TTCTTTCCAGACTTGTTCAACAGGCCAGCCATTACGCTCGTCATCAAAATCACTCGCATCAACCAAACCG
TTATTCATTCGTGATTGCGCCTGAGCGAGACGAAATACGCGATCGCTGTTAAAAGGACAATTACAAACAG
GAATCGAATGCAACCGGCGCAGGAACACTGCCAGCGCATCAACAATATTTTCACCTGAATCAGGATATTC
TTCTAATACCTGGAATGCTGTTTTCCCGGGGATCGCAGTGGTGAGTAACCATGCATCATCAGGAGTACGG
ATAAAATGCTTGATGGTCGGAAGAGGCATAAATTCCGTCAGCCAGTTTAGTCTGACCATCTCATCTGTAA
CATCATTGGCAACGCTACCTTTGCCATGTTTCAGAAACAACTCTGGCGCATCGGGCTTCCCATACAATCG
ATAGATTGTCGCACCTGATTGCCCGACATTATCGCGAGCCCATTTATACCCATATAAATCAGCATCCATG
TTGGAATTTAATCGCGGCCTAGAGCAAGACGTTTCCCGTTGAATATGGCTCATAACACCCCTTGTATTAC
TGTTTATGTAAGCAGACAGTTTTATTGTTCATGACCAAAATCCCTTAACGTGAGTTTTCGTTCCACTGAG
CGTCAGACCCCGTAGAAAAGATCAAAGAATCTTCTTGAGATCCTTTTTTTCTGCGCGTAATCTGCTGCTT
GCAAACAAAAAAACCACCGCTACCAGCGGTGGTTTGTTTGCCGGATCAAGAGCTACCAACTCTTTTTCCG
AAGGTAACTGGCTTCAGCAGAGCGCAGATACCAAATACTGTCCTTCTAGTGTAGCCGTAGTTAGGCCACC
ACTTCAAGAACTCTGTAGCACCGCCTACATACCTCGCTCTGCTAATCCTGTTACCAGTGGCTGCTGCCAG
TGGCGATAAGTCGTGTCTTACCGGGTTGGACTCAAGACGATAGTTACCGGATAAGGCGCAGCGGTCGGGC
TGAACGGGGGGTTCGTGCACACAGCCCAGCTTGGAGCGAACGACCTACACCGAACTGAGATACCTACAGC
GTGAGCTATGAGAAAGCGCCACGCTTCCCGAAGGGAGAAAGGCGGACAGGTATCCGGTAAGCGGCAGGGT
CGGAACAGGAGAGCGCACGAGGGAGCTTCCAGGGGGAAACGCCTGGTATCTTTATAGTCCTGTCGGGTTT
CGCCACCTCTGACTTGAGCGTCGATTTTTGTGATGCTCGTCAGGGGGGCGGAGCCTATGGAAAAACGCCA
GCAACGCGGCCTTTTTACGGTTCCTGGCCTTTTGCTGGCCTTTTGCTCACATGTTCTTTCCTGCGTTATC
CCCTGATTCTGTGGATAACCGTATTACCGCCTTTGAGTGAGCTGATACCGCTCGCCGCAGCCGAACGACC
GAGCGCAGCGAGTCAGTGAGCGAGGAAGCGGAAGAGCGCCTGATGCGGTATTTTCTCCTTACGCATCTGT
GCGGTATTTCACACCGCAATGGTGCACTCTCAGTACAATCTGCTCTGATGCCGCATAGTTAAGCCAGTAT
ACACTCCGCTATCGCTACGTGACTGGGTCATGGCTGCGCCCCGACACCCGCCAACACCCGCTGACGCGCC
CTGACGGGCTTGTCTGCTCCCGGCATCCGCTTACAGACAAGCTGTGACCGTCTCCGGGAGCTGCATGTGT
CAGAGGTTTTCACCGTCATCACCGAAACGCGCGAGGCAGCTGCGGTAAAGCTCATCAGCGTGGTCGTGAA
GCGATTCACAGATGTCTGCCTGTTCATCCGCGTCCAGCTCGTTGAGTTTCTCCAGAAGCGTTAATGTCTG
GCTTCTGATAAAGCGGGCCATGTTAAGGGCGGTTTTTTCCTGTTTGGTCACTGATGCCTCCGTGTAAGGG
GGATTTCTGTTCATGGGGGTAATGATACCGATGAAACGAGAGAGGATGCTCACGATACGGGTTACTGATG
ATGAACATGCCCGGTTACTGGAACGTTGTGAGGGTAAACAACTGGCGGTATGGATGCGGCGGGACCAGAG
AAAAATCACTCAGGGTCAATGCCAGCGCTTCGTTAATACAGATGTAGGTGTTCCACAGGGTAGCCAGCAG
CATCCTGCGATGCAGATCCGGAACATAATGGTGCAGGGCGCTGACTTCCGCGTTTCCAGACTTTACGAAA
CACGGAAACCGAAGACCATTCATGTTGTTGCTCAGGTCGCAGACGTTTTGCAGCAGCAGTCGCTTCACGT
TCGCTCGCGTATCGGTGATTCATTCTGCTAACCAGTAAGGCAACCCCGCCAGCCTAGCCGGGTCCTCAAC
GACAGGAGCACGATCATGCGCACCCGTGGGGCCGCCATGCCGGCGATAATGGCCTGCTTCTCGCCGAAAC
GTTTGGTGGCGGGACCAGTGACGAAGGCTTGAGCGAGGGCGTGCAAGATTCCGAATACCGCAAGCGACAG
GCCGATCATCGTCGCGCTCCAGCGAAAGCGGTCCTCGCCGAAAATGACCCAGAGCGCTGCCGGCACCTGT
CCTACGAGTTGCATGATAAAGAAGACAGTCATAAGTGCGGCGACGATAGTCATGCCCCGCGCCCACCGGA
AGGAGCTGACTGGGTTGAAGGCTCTCAAGGGCATCGGTCGAGATCCCGGTGCCTAATGAGTGAGCTAACT
TACATTAATTGCGTTGCGCTCACTGCCCGCTTTCCAGTCGGGAAACCTGTCGTGCCAGCTGCATTAATGA
ATCGGCCAACGCGCGGGGAGAGGCGGTTTGCGTATTGGGCGCCAGGGTGGTTTTTCTTTTCACCAGTGAG
ACGGGCAACAGCTGATTGCCCTTCACCGCCTGGCCCTGAGAGAGTTGCAGCAAGCGGTCCACGCTGGTTT
GCCCCAGCAGGCGAAAATCCTGTTTGATGGTGGTTAACGGCGGGATATAACATGAGCTGTCTTCGGTATC
GTCGTATCCCACTACCGAGATATCCGCACCAACGCGCAGCCCGGACTCGGTAATGGCGCGCATTGCGCCC
AGCGCCATCTGATCGTTGGCAACCAGCATCGCAGTGGGAACGATGCCCTCATTCAGCATTTGCATGGTTT
GTTGAAAACCGGACATGGCACTCCAGTCGCCTTCCCGTTCCGCTATCGGCTGAATTTGATTGCGAGTGAG
ATATTTATGCCAGCCAGCCAGACGCAGACGCGCCGAGACAGAACTTAATGGGCCCGCTAACAGCGCGATT
TGCTGGTGACCCAATGCGACCAGATGCTCCACGCCCAGTCGCGTACCGTCTTCATGGGAGAAAATAATAC
TGTTGATGGGTGTCTGGTCAGAGACATCAAGAAATAACGCCGGAACATTAGTGCAGGCAGCTTCCACAGC
AATGGCATCCTGGTCATCCAGCGGATAGTTAATGATCAGCCCACTGACGCGTTGCGCGAGAAGATTGTGC
ACCGCCGCTTTACAGGCTTCGACGCCGCTTCGTTCTACCATCGACACCACCACGCTGGCACCCAGTTGAT
CGGCGCGAGATTTAATCGCCGCGACAATTTGCGACGGTGCGTGCAGGGCCAGACTGGAGGTGGCAACGCC
AATCAGCAACGACTGTTTGCCCGCCAGTTGTTGTGCCACGCGGTTGGGAATGTAATTCAGCTCCGCCATC
GCCGCTTCCACTTTTTCCCGCGTTTTCGCAGAAACGTGGCTGGCCTGGTTCACCACGCGGGAAACGGTCT
GATAAGAGACACCGGCATACTCTGCGACATCGTATAACGTTACTGGTTTCACATTCACCACCCTGAATTG
ACTCTCTTCCGGGCGCTATCATGCCATACCGCGAAAGGTTTTGCGCCATTCGATGGTGTCCGGGATCTCG
ACGCTCTCCCTTATGCGACTCCTGCATTAGGAAGCAGCCCAGTAGTAGGTTGAGGCCGTTGAGCACCGCC
GCCGCAAGGAATGGTGCATGCAAGGAGATGGCGCCCAACAGTCCCCCGGCCACGGGGCCTGCCACCATAC
CCACGCCGAAACAAGCGCTCATGAGCCCGAAGTGGCGAGCCCGATCTTCCCCATCGGTGATGTCGGCGAT
ATAGGCGCCAGCAACCGCACCTGTGGCGCCGGTGATGCCGGCCACGATGCGTCCGGCGTAGAGGATCGAG
ATCTCGATCCCGCGAAAT
